>Addgene plasmid #12667 | pET-22b(+)-UTPase | depositor full sequence | sequence record 7394 | Author sequence
ATCCGGATATAGTTCCTCCTTTCAGCAAAAAACCCCTCAAGACCCGTTTAGAGGCCCCAAGGGGTTATGC
TAGTTATTGCTCAGCGGTGGCAGCAGCCAACTCAGCTTCCTTTCGGGCTTTGTTAGCAGCCGGATCTCAG
TGGTGGTGGTGGTGGTGCTCGAGTTAGTTACCAGTGCTACCAAAGCCACCGGCCCCTCTTGCACTTTCTT
CCAGAGAGTCTACAACAACGATCTGGGCATCATCGACAATTTTTTCCAGAATCAATTGGGCTACGCGATC
ACCTTTTTTGATCGCGAAATCCCTCTGTGAATGATTGAATAAAACTACTTTAACTTCACCGGTGTAATCT
CTGTCGACAACACCAGCACCGGTTTGGATACCGTTTTTCACTGCCAGGCCTGACCTTGGCGCAATACGAC
CGTAGGTACCAACAGGTACGGTGAACGATATGTCGGTGGAAACCATACCTTGACCCATAGCCGGAATGGT
AATATCCTGAGATGCATAAATGTCGTATCCCGCGGCAGTGGCAGAACCTTTGGTAGGTACAGTAGCGCTT
GCTGAGCGCAATTGAATGTTTAGTACTTTGTCGCTAGTAGCAGTCATCATATGTATATCTCCTTCTTAAA
GTTAAACAAAATTATTTCTAGAGGGGAATTGTTATCCGCTCACAATTCCCCTATAGTGAGTCGTATTAAT
TTCGCGGGATCGAGATCTCGATCCTCTACGCCGGACGCATCGTGGCCGGCATCACCGGCGCCACAGGTGC
GGTTGCTGGCGCCTATATCGCCGACATCACCGATGGGGAAGATCGGGCTCGCCACTTCGGGCTCATGAGC
GCTTGTTTCGGCGTGGGTATGGTGGCAGGCCCCGTGGCCGGGGGACTGTTGGGCGCCATCTCCTTGCATG
CACCATTCCTTGCGGCGGCGGTGCTCAACGGCCTCAACCTACTACTGGGCTGCTTCCTAATGCAGGAGTC
GCATAAGGGAGAGCGTCGAGATCCCGGACACCATCGAATGGCGCAAAACCTTTCGCGGTATGGCATGATA
GCGCCCGGAAGAGAGTCAATTCAGGGTGGTGAATGTGAAACCAGTAACGTTATACGATGTCGCAGAGTAT
GCCGGTGTCTCTTATCAGACCGTTTCCCGCGTGGTGAACCAGGCCAGCCACGTTTCTGCGAAAACGCGGG
AAAAAGTGGAAGCGGCGATGGCGGAGCTGAATTACATTCCCAACCGCGTGGCACAACAACTGGCGGGCAA
ACAGTCGTTGCTGATTGGCGTTGCCACCTCCAGTCTGGCCCTGCACGCGCCGTCGCAAATTGTCGCGGCG
ATTAAATCTCGCGCCGATCAACTGGGTGCCAGCGTGGTGGTGTCGATGGTAGAACGAAGCGGCGTCGAAG
CCTGTAAAGCGGCGGTGCACAATCTTCTCGCGCAACGCGTCAGTGGGCTGATCATTAACTATCCGCTGGA
TGACCAGGATGCCATTGCTGTGGAAGCTGCCTGCACTAATGTTCCGGCGTTATTTCTTGATGTCTCTGAC
CAGACACCCATCAACAGTATTATTTTCTCCCATGAAGACGGTACGCGACTGGGCGTGGAGCATCTGGTCG
CATTGGGTCACCAGCAAATCGCGCTGTTAGCGGGCCCATTAAGTTCTGTCTCGGCGCGTCTGCGTCTGGC
TGGCTGGCATAAATATCTCACTCGCAATCAAATTCAGCCGATAGCGGAACGGGAAGGCGACTGGAGTGCC
ATGTCCGGTTTTCAACAAACCATGCAAATGCTGAATGAGGGCATCGTTCCCACTGCGATGCTGGTTGCCA
ACGATCAGATGGCGCTGGGCGCAATGCGCGCCATTACCGAGTCCGGGCTGCGCGTTGGTGCGGATATCTC
GGTAGTGGGATACGACGATACCGAAGACAGCTCATGTTATATCCCGCCGTTAACCACCATCAAACAGGAT
TTTCGCCTGCTGGGGCAAACCAGCGTGGACCGCTTGCTGCAACTCTCTCAGGGCCAGGCGGTGAAGGGCA
ATCAGCTGTTGCCCGTCTCACTGGTGAAAAGAAAAACCACCCTGGCGCCCAATACGCAAACCGCCTCTCC
CCGCGCGTTGGCCGATTCATTAATGCAGCTGGCACGACAGGTTTCCCGACTGGAAAGCGGGCAGTGAGCG
CAACGCAATTAATGTAAGTTAGCTCACTCATTAGGCACCGGGATCTCGACCGATGCCCTTGAGAGCCTTC
AACCCAGTCAGCTCCTTCCGGTGGGCGCGGGGCATGACTATCGTCGCCGCACTTATGACTGTCTTCTTTA
TCATGCAACTCGTAGGACAGGTGCCGGCAGCGCTCTGGGTCATTTTCGGCGAGGACCGCTTTCGCTGGAG
CGCGACGATGATCGGCCTGTCGCTTGCGGTATTCGGAATCTTGCACGCCCTCGCTCAAGCCTTCGTCACT
GGTCCCGCCACCAAACGTTTCGGCGAGAAGCAGGCCATTATCGCCGGCATGGCGGCCCCACGGGTGCGCA
TGATCGTGCTCCTGTCGTTGAGGACCCGGCTAGGCTGGCGGGGTTGCCTTACTGGTTAGCAGAATGAATC
ACCGATACGCGAGCGAACGTGAAGCGACTGCTGCTGCAAAACGTCTGCGACCTGAGCAACAACATGAATG
GTCTTCGGTTTCCGTGTTTCGTAAAGTCTGGAAACGCGGAAGTCAGCGCCCTGCACCATTATGTTCCGGA
TCTGCATCGCAGGATGCTGCTGGCTACCCTGTGGAACACCTACATCTGTATTAACGAAGCGCTGGCATTG
ACCCTGAGTGATTTTTCTCTGGTCCCGCCGCATCCATACCGCCAGTTGTTTACCCTCACAACGTTCCAGT
AACCGGGCATGTTCATCATCAGTAACCCGTATCGTGAGCATCCTCTCTCGTTTCATCGGTATCATTACCC
CCATGAACAGAAATCCCCCTTACACGGAGGCATCAGTGACCAAACAGGAAAAAACCGCCCTTAACATGGC
CCGCTTTATCAGAAGCCAGACATTAACGCTTCTGGAGAAACTCAACGAGCTGGACGCGGATGAACAGGCA
GACATCTGTGAATCGCTTCACGACCACGCTGATGAGCTTTACCGCAGCTGCCTCGCGCGTTTCGGTGATG
ACGGTGAAAACCTCTGACACATGCAGCTCCCGGAGACGGTCACAGCTTGTCTGTAAGCGGATGCCGGGAG
CAGACAAGCCCGTCAGGGCGCGTCAGCGGGTGTTGGCGGGTGTCGGGGCGCAGCCATGACCCAGTCACGT
AGCGATAGCGGAGTGTATACTGGCTTAACTATGCGGCATCAGAGCAGATTGTACTGAGAGTGCACCATAT
ATGCGGTGTGAAATACCGCACAGATGCGTAAGGAGAAAATACCGCATCAGGCGCTCTTCCGCTTCCTCGC
TCACTGACTCGCTGCGCTCGGTCGTTCGGCTGCGGCGAGCGGTATCAGCTCACTCAAAGGCGGTAATACG
GTTATCCACAGAATCAGGGGATAACGCAGGAAAGAACATGTGAGCAAAAGGCCAGCAAAAGGCCAGGAAC
CGTAAAAAGGCCGCGTTGCTGGCGTTTTTCCATAGGCTCCGCCCCCCTGACGAGCATCACAAAAATCGAC
GCTCAAGTCAGAGGTGGCGAAACCCGACAGGACTATAAAGATACCAGGCGTTTCCCCCTGGAAGCTCCCT
CGTGCGCTCTCCTGTTCCGACCCTGCCGCTTACCGGATACCTGTCCGCCTTTCTCCCTTCGGGAAGCGTG
GCGCTTTCTCATAGCTCACGCTGTAGGTATCTCAGTTCGGTGTAGGTCGTTCGCTCCAAGCTGGGCTGTG
TGCACGAACCCCCCGTTCAGCCCGACCGCTGCGCCTTATCCGGTAACTATCGTCTTGAGTCCAACCCGGT
AAGACACGACTTATCGCCACTGGCAGCAGCCACTGGTAACAGGATTAGCAGAGCGAGGTATGTAGGCGGT
GCTACAGAGTTCTTGAAGTGGTGGCCTAACTACGGCTACACTAGAAGGACAGTATTTGGTATCTGCGCTC
TGCTGAAGCCAGTTACCTTCGGAAAAAGAGTTGGTAGCTCTTGATCCGGCAAACAAACCACCGCTGGTAG
CGGTGGTTTTTTTGTTTGCAAGCAGCAGATTACGCGCAGAAAAAAAGGATCTCAAGAAGATCCTTTGATC
TTTTCTACGGGGTCTGACGCTCAGTGGAACGAAAACTCACGTTAAGGGATTTTGGTCATGAGATTATCAA
AAAGGATCTTCACCTAGATCCTTTTAAATTAAAAATGAAGTTTTAAATCAATCTAAAGTATATATGAGTA
AACTTGGTCTGACAGTTACCAATGCTTAATCAGTGAGGCACCTATCTCAGCGATCTGTCTATTTCGTTCA
TCCATAGTTGCCTGACTCCCCGTCGTGTAGATAACTACGATACGGGAGGGCTTACCATCTGGCCCCAGTG
CTGCAATGATACCGCGAGACCCACGCTCACCGGCTCCAGATTTATCAGCAATAAACCAGCCAGCCGGAAG
GGCCGAGCGCAGAAGTGGTCCTGCAACTTTATCCGCCTCCATCCAGTCTATTAATTGTTGCCGGGAAGCT
AGAGTAAGTAGTTCGCCAGTTAATAGTTTGCGCAACGTTGTTGCCATTGCTGCAGGCATCGTGGTGTCAC
GCTCGTCGTTTGGTATGGCTTCATTCAGCTCCGGTTCCCAACGATCAAGGCGAGTTACATGATCCCCCAT
GTTGTGCAAAAAAGCGGTTAGCTCCTTCGGTCCTCCGATCGTTGTCAGAAGTAAGTTGGCCGCAGTGTTA
TCACTCATGGTTATGGCAGCACTGCATAATTCTCTTACTGTCATGCCATCCGTAAGATGCTTTTCTGTGA
CTGGTGAGTACTCAACCAAGTCATTCTGAGAATAGTGTATGCGGCGACCGAGTTGCTCTTGCCCGGCGTC
AATACGGGATAATACCGCGCCACATAGCAGAACTTTAAAAGTGCTCATCATTGGAAAACGTTCTTCGGGG
CGAAAACTCTCAAGGATCTTACCGCTGTTGAGATCCAGTTCGATGTAACCCACTCGTGCACCCAACTGAT
CTTCAGCATCTTTTACTTTCACCAGCGTTTCTGGGTGAGCAAAAACAGGAAGGCAAAATGCCGCAAAAAA
GGGAATAAGGGCGACACGGAAATGTTGAATACTCATACTCTTCCTTTTTCAATATTATTGAAGCATTTAT
CAGGGTTATTGTCTCATGAGCGGATACATATTTGAATGTATTTAGAAAAATAAACAAATAGGGGTTCCGC
GCACATTTCCCCGAAAAGTGCCACCTGAAATTGTAAACGTTAATATTTTGTTAAAATTCGCGTTAAATTT
TTGTTAAATCAGCTCATTTTTTAACCAATAGGCCGAAATCGGCAAAATCCCTTATAAATCAAAAGAATAG
ACCGAGATAGGGT
[37 nt withheld, positions 5474-5510]
AAAGAACGTGGACTCCAACGTCAAAGG
[49 nt withheld, positions 5538-5586]
T
[91 nt withheld, positions 5588-5678]
G
[124 nt withheld, positions 5680-5803]
CCCATTCGCCA
Features (pLannotate 1.2.2; 19 found; start..end, strand, type, name):
     26..73      -  terminator     T7 terminator: transcription terminator for bacteriophage T7 RNA polymerase
     81..130     -  CDS            SET1 (fragment): solubility-enhancement tag derived from T7 phage gene 10B
    140..157     -  CDS            9xHis (fragment): 9xHis affinity tag
    167..607     -  CDS            DUT1: DUT_YEAST - Experimental evidence at protein level: Swiss-Prot protein existence level 1. This enzyme is involved in nucleotide metabolism: it produces dUMP, the immediate precursor of thymidine nucleotides and it decreases the intracellular concentration of dUTP so that uracil cannot be incorporated into DNA. From Saccharomyces cerevisiae (strain ATCC 204508 / S288c) (Baker's yeast).
    618..640     -  RBS            RBS: efficient ribosome binding site from bacteriophage T7 gene 10 (Olins and Rangwala, 1989)
    655..679     -  protein_bind   lac operator: The lac repressor binds to the lac operator to inhibit transcription in E. coli. This inhibition can be relieved by adding lactose or isopropyl-β-D-thiogalactopyranoside (IPTG). lac repressor encoded by lacI
    680..698     -  promoter       T7 promoter: promoter for bacteriophage T7 RNA polymerase
    720..999     +  CDS            TcR (fragment): tetracycline efflux protein; tet; confers resistance to tetracycline
   1007..1084    +  promoter       lacI promoter: lacI
   1085..2167    +  CDS            lacI: lac repressor; lacI; The lac repressor binds to the lac operator to inhibit transcription in E. coli. This inhibition can be relieved by adding lactose or isopropyl-β-D-thiogalactopyranoside (IPTG).
   2180..2201    +  protein_bind   CAP binding site: CAP binding activates transcription in the presence of cAMP. E. coli catabolite activator protein
   2216..2507    +  CDS            TcR (fragment): tetracycline efflux protein; tet; confers resistance to tetracycline
   2579..2959    -  CDS            YPB1_ECOLX: Protein predicted: Swiss-Prot protein existence level 4. From Escherichia coli.
   2976..3167    +  CDS            rop: Rop protein, which maintains plasmids at low copy number; rop
   3269..3411    +  misc_feature   bom: basis of mobility region from pBR322
   3597..4185    -  rep_origin     ori: high-copy-number ColE1/pMB1/pBR322/pUC origin of replication
   4356..5216    -  CDS            AmpR: β-lactamase; bla; confers resistance to ampicillin, carbenicillin, and related antibiotics
   5217..5321    -  promoter       AmpR promoter: bla
   5348..5803    -  rep_origin     f1 ori (sequence partly withheld): f1 bacteriophage origin of replication; arrow indicates direction of (+) strand synthesis
