[The description below was written by a language model from this plasmid's Addgene catalogue record and pLannotate feature annotations shown in this document.]
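Description:
pET-22b(+)-UTPase is a bacterial expression plasmid built on the Novagen pET-22b(+) backbone for producing the budding yeast dUTP pyrophosphatase (dUTPase, encoded by DUT1) in E. coli. The roughly 444 bp Saccharomyces cerevisiae coding sequence was cloned between the NdeI and XhoI sites, both of which remain intact. Cloning at NdeI places the gene's start codon directly downstream of the strong T7 gene 10 ribosome binding site, and no leader sequence is annotated upstream of the insert. Cloning at XhoI fuses the open reading frame to the vector's C-terminal His tag for metal-affinity purification. Transcription is driven by a T7 promoter with an adjacent lac operator and ends at the T7 terminator. Expression therefore requires a host that supplies T7 RNA polymerase, and it is held off by the plasmid-encoded LacI repressor until IPTG or lactose is added.

The plasmid replicates from a pBR322-type ColE1 origin accompanied by the rop gene and the bom region, consistent with its listing as low copy. Selection is by ampicillin resistance through β-lactamase, and an f1 origin allows single-stranded DNA production. The short tetracycline-resistance fragments, the "SET1" fragment and the predicted E. coli ORF in the automated annotation look like backbone remnants or annotation matches rather than functional parts.

The depositor notes an H99R substitution in the insert whose effect on protein function is unknown. The associated publication reports crystallization and preliminary X-ray analysis of the yeast enzyme, so the construct is suited to overexpressing and purifying recombinant dUTPase for structural and biochemical work. The enzyme hydrolyses dUTP to dUMP, limiting uracil incorporation into DNA.
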