Addgene plasmid #12667: pET-22b(+)-UTPase
Depositing lab: SeWon Suh. Depositing organization: Seoul National University. Publication: Crystallization and preliminary X-ray crystallographic analysis of deoxyuridine triphosphate nucleotidohydrolase from Saccharomyces cerevisiae. Han BW, Lee JY, Yang JK, Lee BI, Suh SW. Acta Crystallogr D Biol Crystallogr. 2001 Aug . 57(Pt 8):1147-9. 10.1107/S0907444901007909 PubMed 11468401.
Backbone
  Vector backbone: pET-22b(+)
  Backbone manufacturer: Novagen
  Backbone size w/o insert (bp): 5493
  Vector type: Bacterial Expression
Growth in bacteria
  Bacterial resistance: Ampicillin, 100 μg/mL
  Growth temperature: 37°C
  Growth strain: DH5alpha
  Copy number: Low Copy
Gene/Insert
  Gene/Insert name: dUTP pyrophosphatase (alt name: DUT1)
  Species: S. cerevisiae (budding yeast)
  Insert size (bp): 444
  GenBank ID: NC_001134
  Entrez Gene: DUT1
  Tag / fusion protein: His (C terminal on insert)
  Cloning method: Restriction Enzyme; 5′ cloning site NdeI (not destroyed); 3′ cloning site XhoI (not destroyed)
  Sequencing primers: 5′ T7; 3′ T7
Terms and licenses: Academic/Nonprofit Terms; Industry Terms: Not Available to Industry
Depositor comments: There is a H99R mutation in the insert. The depositing author is aware of the mutation, however the effects of the mutation on protein function are unknown.
How to cite: pET-22b(+)-UTPase was a gift from SeWon Suh (Addgene plasmid # 12667 ; http://n2t.net/addgene:12667 ; RRID:Addgene_12667)
