>Addgene plasmid #12667 | pET-22b(+)-UTPase | addgene partial sequence | sequence record 19471 | 12667 with T7
ATTTTGTTTAACTTTAAGAAGGAGATATACATATGACTGCTACTAGCGACAAAGTACTAAAGATTCAATT
GCGCTCAGCAAGCGCTACTGTACCTACCAAAGGTTCTGCCACTGCCGCGGGATACGACATTTATGCATCT
CAGGATATTACCATTCCGGCTATGGGTCAAGGTATGGTTTCCACCGACATATCGTTCACCGTACCTGTTG
GTACCTACGGTCGTATTGCGCCAAGGTCAGGCCTGGCAGTGAAAAACGGTATCCAAACCGGTGCTGGTGT
TGTCGACAGAGATTACACCGGTGAAGTTAAAGTAGTTTTATTCAATCGTTCACAGAGGGATTTCGCGATC
AAAAAAGGTGATCGCGTAGCCCAATTGATTCTGGAAAAAATTGTCGATGATGCCCAGATCGTTGTTGTAG
ACTCTCTGGAAGAAAGTGCAAGAGGGGCCGGTGGCTTTGGTAGCACTGGTAACCTCGAGCACCACCACCA
CCACCACTGAGATCCGGCTGCTAACAAAGCCCGAAAGGAAGCTGAGTTGGCTGCTGCCACCGCTGAGCAA
TAACTAGCATAACCCCTTGGGGCCTCTAAACGGGTCTTGAGGGGTTTTTTGCTGAAAGGAGGAACTATAT
CCGGATTGGCGAATGGG
[118 nt withheld, positions 648-765]
NNCGTTCNCNGCTTTCCCGTCAGCTCTAAATCGGGGC
